Addgene plasmid #236665: pAAVLINKv1-pCALM1-Cre-3' SETD5
Purpose: 3' AAVLINK plasmid for SETD5 expression
Depositing lab: Zhonghua Lu.
Backbone
  Vector backbone: pAAV-hSyn-EGFP
  Backbone manufacturer: Addgene
  Vector type: AAV, Cre/Lox
Growth in bacteria
  Bacterial resistance: Ampicillin, 100 μg/mL
  Growth temperature: 37°C
  Growth strain: NEB Stable
  Copy number: High Copy
Gene/Insert
  Gene/Insert name: SETD5
  Species: H. sapiens (human)
  Entrez Gene: SETD5 (a.k.a. MRD23, SETD5A)
  Promoter: pCALM1
  Tag / fusion protein: FLAG (C terminal on insert)
  Cloning method: Restriction Enzyme; 5′ cloning site unknown (unknown if destroyed); 3′ cloning site unknown (unknown if destroyed)
  Sequencing primers: 5′ n/a
Terms and licenses: Academic/Nonprofit Terms; Industry Terms: Not Available to Industry
How to cite: pAAVLINKv1-pCALM1-Cre-3' SETD5 was a gift from Zhonghua Lu (Addgene plasmid # 236665 ; http://n2t.net/addgene:236665 ; RRID:Addgene_236665)
