[The description below was written by a language model from this plasmid's Addgene catalogue record and pLannotate feature annotations shown in this document.]
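Description:
pAAVLINKv1-pCALM1-Cre-3' SETD5 is an AAV transfer plasmid built on the pAAV-hSyn-EGFP backbone and catalogued as an AAV, Cre/Lox vector. It is the 3' half of an AAVLINK pair for expressing human SETD5, a gene whose coding sequence is too long to fit comfortably in a single AAV genome. In bacteria the 6.7 kb plasmid is maintained at high copy through a ColE1/pUC-type origin and selected with ampicillin via the β-lactamase gene. An f1 origin is also present. AAV2 inverted terminal repeats flank the payload so it can be packaged into recombinant AAV. The annotation detects the right ITR in full but only short fragments of the left one, which is common for these repeat-rich, recombination-prone elements.

Between the ITRs, the catalogue lists a CALM1 promoter. The feature table does not annotate it, but an unannotated stretch lies upstream of the first open reading frame. That frame encodes Cre recombinase. It is followed by chimeric β-globin/immunoglobulin intron fragments that bracket a lox2272 site, then a partial SETD5 coding sequence fused at its C terminus to a 3xFLAG tag. WPRE fragments and SV40 polyadenylation signal fragments, the latter annotated on the reverse strand, lie downstream.

This arrangement suggests that Cre produced from this vector recombines its lox2272 site with a matching site on a companion 5' vector. That event would join the two genomes, and the lox site would sit inside an intron and be spliced out to give full-length, FLAG-tagged SETD5. The record does not spell out this mechanism or describe the partner plasmid, so the interpretation is an inference from the layout.
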