Features (pLannotate 1.2.2; 20 found; start..end, strand, type, name):
     12..39      +  repeat_region  AAV2 ITR (fragment): inverted terminal repeat of adeno-associated virus serotype 2 inverted
     68..95      +  repeat_region  AAV2 ITR (fragment): inverted terminal repeat of adeno-associated virus serotype 2 inverted
    277..1305    +  CDS            cre: RECR_BPP1 - Experimental evidence at protein level: Swiss-Prot protein existence level 1. Catalyzes site-specific recombination between two 34-base- pair LOXP sites. Its role is to maintain the phage genome as a monomeric unit-copy plasmid in the lysogenic state. From Escherichia phage P1 (Bacteriophage P1).
   1309..1349    +  intron         chimeric intron (fragment): chimera between introns from human β-globin and immunoglobulin heavy chain genes
   1356..1380    +  protein_bind   lox2272 (fragment): Cre-mediated recombination occurs in the 8-bp core sequence (GGATACTT). lox2272 sites are compatible with each other, but incompatible with loxP or loxN sites (Lee and Saito, 1988). Cre recombinase
   1390..1481    +  intron         chimeric intron (fragment): chimera between introns from human β-globin and immunoglobulin heavy chain genes
   1472..3433    +  CDS            SETD5 (fragment): SETD5_HUMAN - Also known as KIAA1757 From Homo sapiens (Human).
   3440..3505    +  CDS            3xFLAG: three tandem FLAG® epitope tags, followed by an enterokinase cleavage site
   3529..3686    +  misc_feature   WPRE (fragment): woodchuck hepatitis virus posttranscriptional regulatory element
   3692..3776    +  misc_feature   WPRE (fragment): woodchuck hepatitis virus posttranscriptional regulatory element
   3775..3818    -  polyA_signal   SV40 poly(A) signal (fragment): SV40 polyadenylation signal
   3822..3889    -  polyA_signal   SV40 poly(A) signal (fragment): SV40 polyadenylation signal
   3995..4135    +  repeat_region  AAV2 ITR: inverted terminal repeat of adeno-associated virus serotype 2 inverted
   4140..4191    -  misc_feature   bom (fragment): basis of mobility region from pBR322
   4210..4665    +  rep_origin     f1 ori (sequence partly withheld): f1 bacteriophage origin of replication; arrow indicates direction of (+) strand synthesis
   4666..4715    -  misc_feature   bom (fragment): basis of mobility region from pBR322
   4817..4852    -  CDS            rop (fragment): Rop protein, which maintains plasmids at low copy number; rop
   4947..5051    +  promoter       AmpR promoter: bla
   5052..5912    +  CDS            AmpR: β-lactamase; bla; confers resistance to ampicillin, carbenicillin, and related antibiotics
   6083..6671    +  rep_origin     ori: high-copy-number ColE1/pMB1/pBR322/pUC origin of replication
>Addgene plasmid #236665 | pAAVLINKv1-pCALM1-Cre-3' SETD5 | addgene full sequence | sequence record 479474 | Addgene NGS Result
CCTGCAGGCAGCTGCGCGCTCGCTCGCTCACTGAGGCCGCCCGGGCGTCGGGCGACCTTTGGTCGCCCGG
CCTCAGTGAGCGAGCGAGCGCGCAGAGAGGGAGTGGCCAACTCCATCACTAGGGGTTCCTGCGGCCGCAC
GCGTCGCTCTGCGCGAGGCGGCTCCGCCGCGGCGGAGGGATACGGCGCACCATATATATATCGCGGGGCG
CAGACTCGCGCTCCGGCAGTGGTGCTGGGAGTGTCGTGGACGCCGTGCCGTTACTCGTACGCCACCATGT
CCAATTTACTGACCGTACACCAAAATTTGCCTGCATTACCGGTCGATGCAACGAGTGATGAGGTTCGCAA
GAACCTGATGGACATGTTCAGGGATCGCCAGGCGTTTTCTGAGCATACCTGGAAAATGCTTCTGTCCGTT
TGCCGGTCGTGGGCGGCATGGTGCAAGTTGAATAACCGGAAATGGTTTCCCGCAGAACCTGAAGATGTTC
GCGATTATCTTCTATATCTTCAGGCGCGCGGTCTGGCAGTAAAAACCATCCAGCAACATTTGGGCCAGCT
AAACATGCTTCATCGTCGGTCCGGGCTGCCACGACCAAGTGACAGCAATGCTGTTTCACTGGTTATGCGG
CGGATCCGAAAAGAAAACGTTGATGCCGGTGAACGTGCAAAACAGGCTCTAGCGTTCGAACGCACTGATT
TCGACCAGGTTCGTTCACTCATGGAAAATAGCGATCGCTGCCAGGATATACGTAATCTGGCATTTCTGGG
GATTGCTTATAACACCCTGTTACGTATAGCCGAAATTGCCAGGATCAGGGTTAAAGATATCTCACGTACT
GACGGTGGGAGAATGTTAATCCATATTGGCAGAACGAAAACGCTGGTTAGCACCGCAGGTGTAGAGAAGG
CACTTAGCCTGGGGGTAACTAAACTGGTCGAGCGATGGATTTCCGTCTCTGGTGTAGCTGATGATCCGAA
TAACTACCTGTTTTGCCGGGTCAGAAAAAATGGTGTTGCCGCGCCATCTGCCACCAGCCAGCTATCAACT
CGCGCCCTGGAAGGGATTTTTGAAGCAACTCATCGATTGATTTACGGCGCTAAGGATGACTCTGGTCAGA
GATACCTGGCCTGGTCTGGACACAGTGCCCGTGTCGGAGCCGCGCGAGATATGGCCCGCGCTGGAGTTTC
AATACCGGAGATCATGCAAGCTGGTGGCTGGACCAATGTAAATATTGTAATGAACTATATCCGTAACCTG
GATAGTGAAACAGGGGCAATGGTGCGCCTGCTGGAAGATGGCGATTAGGTAAGTATCAAGGTTACAAGAC
AGGTTTAAGGAGACCAATAACTAGTATAACTTCGTATAGGATACTTTATAGCAATTTATGAAACTGGGCT
TGTCGAGACAGAGAAGACTCTTGCGTTTCTGATAGGCACCTATTGGTCTTACTGACATCCACTTTGCCTT
TCTCTCCACAGGGATGACTCAAACATCATCTGTACCCCAAGAGACTAGAACTCAGCACCTATACCAAAGC
AATGAGAATAGTAGCTCTTCTAGTATCTGCAAAGACAATGCAGACTTGTTGAGCCCATTAAAGAAATGGA
AGTCTCGCTATCTGATGGAGCAGAATGTCACCAAGTTACTTCGGCCTCTGTCTCCAGTCACACCACCCCC
TCCCAATTCAGGCTCAAAGAGTCCCCAGCTGGCCACACCTGGCTCATCTCACCCAGGAGAAGAGGAGTGT
CGAAATGGATACAGCCTCATGTTTTCACCAGTCACATCTCTTACTACTGCTAGTCGCTGCAACACTCCTC
TACAGTTTGAGCTTTGTCACCGAAAAGACCTGGATTTGGCAAAAGTAGGATACCTTGACTCCAACACTAA
CAGCTGTGCTGATAGACCTTCCCTACTCAACTCAGGTCATTCTGACCTGGCTCCTCATCCCTCCCTCGGA
CCCACTTCTGAGACTGGTTTCCCAAGCAGAAGTGGAGATGGACATCAGACCCTCGTGAGAAACTCAGACC
AGGCATTTCGGACAGAGTTCAACTTGATGTATGCCTACTCCCCTTTGAATGCTATGCCTCGAGCAGATGG
ACTGTATCGAGGATCTCCTCTAGTGGGGGATAGGAAGCCTTTACATTTGGATGGGGGATATTGTTCCCCT
GCAGAAGGATTTTCCAGCAGATATGAACATGGCTTAATGAAAGACCTCTCTCGTGGATCCTTGTCACCTG
GTGGTGAAAGGGCCTGTGAAGGAGTCCCATCTGCCCCCCAGAACCCACCACAGAGGAAAAAAGTATCCCT
GCTGGAGTACCGAAAACGGAAACAAGAAGCTAAGGAAAATTCTGCTGGTGGGGGAGGTGACTCTGCACAG
AGCAAAAGCAAGTCTGCAGGAGCTGGGCAAGGCAGCAGTAACTCCGTTTCCGACACTGGTGCCCATGGTG
TGCAGGGATCCTCAGCCCGAACTCCATCTTCCCCTCACAAAAAATTCTCCCCATCTCATTCCTCTATGTC
CCATTTGGAGGCGGTAAGCCCATCAGATTCCAGAGGCACTTCTTCATCTCACTGCAGACCTCAAGAGAAT
ATCAGCAGTAGGTGGATGGTTCCCACATCAGTAGAACGACTCCGAGAAGGAGGGAGCATCCCCAAGGTCC
TCCGAAGCAGCGTGAGGGTGGCCCAAAAGGGAGAGCCCTCTCCCACATGGGAGAGTAACATCACAGAGAA
AGACTCAGACCCTGCAGATGGAGAAGGCCCAGAGACATTAAGCTCAGCACTCTCTAAAGGAGCAACAGTT
TACAGCCCTTCCAGATACAGCTACCAGCTCCTGCAGTGTGATAGTCCTCGGACAGAATCACAAAGCCTCC
TTCAGCAGAGTTCCTCCCCCTTCAGAGGACATCCTACACAGTCTCCAGGATACAGTTATCGAACTACTGC
ACTGAGACCTGGAAACCCCCCCTCTCACGGTTCTTCAGAATCATCCCTCTCTTCCACGTCCTATTCCAGC
CCCGCCCACCCTGTGTCCACAGACTCGTTGGCCCCATTTACGGGGACACCAGGGTATTTTAGCAGCCAGC
CACATTCTGGAAACAGCACTGGCAGCAATCTTCCAAGGAGGAGCTGCCCTTCTAGTGCTGCTAGCCCTAC
CCTGCAGGGACCCTCAGACTCGCCAACCTCAGATTCAGTTTCTCAGTCCAGCACAGGAACTCTGAGTTCC
ACCTCCTTTCCTCAGAACTCTAGGTCGTCATTGCCATCAGACTTACGGACTATCAGTCTGCCCAGTGCTG
GGCAGTCAGCTGTCTACCAGGCCTCCAGGGTATCTGCGGTTTCCAATTCACAGCACTACCCACACCGTGG
GAGTGGGGGTGTGCACCAGTACCGACTCCAGCCACTGCAAGGGTCAGGAGTCAAGACTCAGACGGGACTT
TCCTGTACAGACTACAAAGACCATGACGGTGATTATAAAGATCATGACATCGACTACAAGGATGACGATG
ACAAGTAAGAATTCTGATGACTCGAGATAATCAACCTCTGGATTACAAAATTTGTGAAAGATTGACTGGT
ATTCTTAACTATGTTGCTCCTTTTACGCTATGTGGATACGCTGCTTTAATGCCTTTGTATCATGCTATTG
CTTCCCGTATGGCTTTCATTTTCTCCTCCTTGTATAAATCCTGGTTAGTTCTTGCCACGGCGGAACTCAT
CGCCGCCTGCCTTGCCCGCTGCTGGACAGGGGCTCGGCTGTTGGGCACTGACAATTCCGTGGTGTTTATT
TGTGAAATTTGTGATGCTATTGCTTTATTTGTAACCATCTAGCTTTATTTGTGAAATTTGTGATGCTATT
GCTTTATTTGTAACCATTATAAGCTGCAATAAACAAGTTAACAACAACAATTGCATTCATTTTATGTTTC
AGGTTCAGGGGGAGATGTGGGAGGTTTTTTAAAGATCTGGAGACCGGTGTGGCACGTGCGGACCGAGCGG
CCGCAGGAACCCCTAGTGATGGAGTTGGCCACTCCCTCTCTGCGCGCTCGCTCGCTCACTGAGGCCGGGC
GACCAAAGGTCGCCCGACGCCCGGGCTTTGCCCGGGCGGCCTCAGTGAGCGAGCGAGCGCGCAGCTGCCT
GCAGGGGCGCCTGATGCGGTATTTTCTCCTTACGCATCTGTGCGGTATTTCACACCGCATA
[95 nt withheld, positions 4192-4286]
T
[46 nt withheld, positions 4288-4333]
C
[141 nt withheld, positions 4335-4475]
CCTTTGACGTTGGAGTCCACGTTCTTT
[37 nt withheld, positions 4503-4539]
ACTCTATCTCGGGCTATTCTTTTGATTTATAAGGGATTTTGCCGATTTCGGTCTATTGGTTAAAAAATGA
GCTGATTTAACAAAAATTTAACGCGAATTTTAACAAAATATTAACGTTTACAATTTTATGGTGCACTCTC
AGTACAATCTGCTCTGATGCCGCATAGTTAAGCCAGCCCCGACACCCGCCAACACCCGCTGACGCGCCCT
GACGGGCTTGTCTGCTCCCGGCATCCGCTTACAGACAAGCTGTGACCGTCTCCGGGAGCTGCATGTGTCA
GAGGTTTTCACCGTCATCACCGAAACGCGCGAGACGAAAGGGCCTCGTGATACGCCTATTTTTATAGGTT
AATGTCATGATAATAATGGTTTCTTAGACGTCAGGTGGCACTTTTCGGGGAAATGTGCGCGGAACCCCTA
TTTGTTTATTTTTCTAAATACATTCAAATATGTATCCGCTCATGAGACAATAACCCTGATAAATGCTTCA
ATAATATTGAAAAAGGAAGAGTATGAGTATTCAACATTTCCGTGTCGCCCTTATTCCCTTTTTTGCGGCA
TTTTGCCTTCCTGTTTTTGCTCACCCAGAAACGCTGGTGAAAGTAAAAGATGCTGAAGATCAGTTGGGTG
CACGAGTGGGTTACATCGAACTGGATCTCAACAGCGGTAAGATCCTTGAGAGTTTTCGCCCCGAAGAACG
TTTTCCAATGATGAGCACTTTTAAAGTTCTGCTATGTGGCGCGGTATTATCCCGTATTGACGCCGGGCAA
GAGCAACTCGGTCGCCGCATACACTATTCTCAGAATGACTTGGTTGAGTACTCACCAGTCACAGAAAAGC
ATCTTACGGATGGCATGACAGTAAGAGAATTATGCAGTGCTGCCATAACCATGAGTGATAACACTGCGGC
CAACTTACTTCTGACAACGATCGGAGGACCGAAGGAGCTAACCGCTTTTTTGCACAACATGGGGGATCAT
GTAACTCGCCTTGATCGTTGGGAACCGGAGCTGAATGAAGCCATACCAAACGACGAGCGTGACACCACGA
TGCCTGTAGCAATGGCAACAACGTTGCGCAAACTATTAACTGGCGAACTACTTACTCTAGCTTCCCGGCA
ACAATTAATAGACTGGATGGAGGCGGATAAAGTTGCAGGACCACTTCTGCGCTCGGCCCTTCCGGCTGGC
TGGTTTATTGCTGATAAATCTGGAGCCGGTGAGCGTGGGTCTCGCGGTATCATTGCAGCACTGGGGCCAG
ATGGTAAGCCCTCCCGTATCGTAGTTATCTACACGACGGGGAGTCAGGCAACTATGGATGAACGAAATAG
ACAGATCGCTGAGATAGGTGCCTCACTGATTAAGCATTGGTAACTGTCAGACCAAGTTTACTCATATATA
CTTTAGATTGATTTAAAACTTCATTTTTAATTTAAAAGGATCTAGGTGAAGATCCTTTTTGATAATCTCA
TGACCAAAATCCCTTAACGTGAGTTTTCGTTCCACTGAGCGTCAGACCCCGTAGAAAAGATCAAAGGATC
TTCTTGAGATCCTTTTTTTCTGCGCGTAATCTGCTGCTTGCAAACAAAAAAACCACCGCTACCAGCGGTG
GTTTGTTTGCCGGATCAAGAGCTACCAACTCTTTTTCCGAAGGTAACTGGCTTCAGCAGAGCGCAGATAC
CAAATACTGTTCTTCTAGTGTAGCCGTAGTTAGGCCACCACTTCAAGAACTCTGTAGCACCGCCTACATA
CCTCGCTCTGCTAATCCTGTTACCAGTGGCTGCTGCCAGTGGCGATAAGTCGTGTCTTACCGGGTTGGAC
TCAAGACGATAGTTACCGGATAAGGCGCAGCGGTCGGGCTGAACGGGGGGTTCGTGCACACAGCCCAGCT
TGGAGCGAACGACCTACACCGAACTGAGATACCTACAGCGTGAGCTATGAGAAAGCGCCACGCTTCCCGA
AGGGAGAAAGGCGGACAGGTATCCGGTAAGCGGCAGGGTCGGAACAGGAGAGCGCACGAGGGAGCTTCCA
GGGGGAAACGCCTGGTATCTTTATAGTCCTGTCGGGTTTCGCCACCTCTGACTTGAGCGTCGATTTTTGT
GATGCTCGTCAGGGGGGCGGAGCCTATGGAAAAACGCCAGCAACGCGGCCTTTTTACGGTTCCTGGCCTT
TTGCTGGCCTTTTGCTCACATGT
